>Addgene plasmid #227520 | pEPMS0CM0038 | addgene full sequence | sequence record 454874 | Addgene NGS Result
TAGGTCTCTAATGGAAATCTTCTATGCTTCTATTCTCTCTCTCTTTGTTCTTGTTGTTTCTTTTTCTCTT
CATTTTTTCTTCTACAATTCAAAACAACCCGAAGATCAGAAACTACTTCCACCGGGTAGAACGGGCTGGC
CCATAATCGGGGAAAGTCTCGAGTTTCTCGGAAGCGGTTGGTACGGTCATCCCGAAAAGTTCATACTTGA
CCGAATGTCTAAGTTTTCGCCTATAGTATTTAGGTCATCTCTCTTGCTAGAGGATGCTGCAGTGATGTGT
GGTGCTCAAGGTAACAAATTCTTGTTCTCAAATGAGAACAAACTAGTCCAAGTATGGTGGCCCGCTTCGG
TCGACAAAATCTTTCCATCGGCTAACAAAACCTACAAAACCGAAACGATTAAAATGCGAAAAATGCTCCC
AAATTTCCTCAAACCCGAAGCCTTGCAACGATACATTCCAATCATGGATATTACCACACAAAAACACTTT
GCCGCGGGATGGGAAGGGAAGAAAGAAGTTGTGACTTATGAACTTACTAGAAACTTTGCTTTTTGGCTTG
CGTGCAAGATCTTTTTAGATATCGATGATCCTGAACGGGTCAGATATTTATCTGGCCCGTTTGAGAGCAT
CGTTACGGGGATCCTGTCAATCCCCATTGATCTTCCTGGGACGCCGTTTAGAAGAGGAATCAATGGGTCC
AACTTCATAATAAAGGAACTTGTGGCTATTGTGAAGCAAAGGAAAATTGATTTGGCTCAAGGGAAAGCAA
CACCAACCCAAGATATATTGTCACATATGATTCTATTTAGCGACGAAGATGGCGAGTTCATGACCGAACA
CGACATTTCGGGCAAGATTCTTGCGTTGTTGATCGGTGGGCATGACACTGCGAGCTCCGCTACGGCTTTT
ATTGTGAAGTATCTTGCCGAATTGCCTGAAATCTACGATGGAGTCTACAATGAACAAATGGAAATTGCAA
AATCTAAAGCAGCTGGAGAATTATTGAATTGGGAGGATCTATCAAAGATGAAATACTCATGGAAAGTTGC
ATGTGAAGTTCTTAGATTAGTCCCACCGGCCCAAGGTGCTTTTAGAGAAGCCCTTACAGATTTCATGTAC
AATGGTTACTCTATCCCCAAGGGCTGGAAGTTATATTGGAGTGCAAGCTCAACCCATAAAAACCCCGAGG
TGTTCCCGGAACCCGAAAAATTTGACCCGTCAAGATTTGATGGCAGCGGGCCAGCACCTTACACGTTCGT
GCCATTTGGAGGAGGCCCGCACATGTGTCCCGGAAAAGAGTACGCCCGATTAGAAATACTCGTGTTTATG
CATCATCTCGTGACAAAATTCAAATGGGAGAAAATGATTCCCGATGAGCCCGTTGTGTTCAACCCGATGC
CTAGCCCTGCCAAGGGACTTCCTATTCGTATTTACCCTCATAAAGCTGGTTCGAGAGACCTAAGGCTAGG
TGGAGGCTCAGTGATGATAAGTCTGCGATGGTGGATGCATGTGTCATGGTCATAGCTGTTTCCTGTGTGA
AATTGTTATCCGCTCAGAGGGCACAATCCTATTCCGCGCTATCCGACAATCTCCAAGACATTAGGTGGAG
TTCAGTTCGGCGTATGGCATATGTCGCTGGAAAGAACATGTGAGCAAAAGGCCAGCAAAAGGCCAGGAAC
CGTAAAAAGGCCGCGTTGCTGGCGTTTTTCCATAGGCTCCGCCCCCCTGACGAGCATCACAAAAATCGAC
GCTCAAGTCAGAGGTGGCGAAACCCGACAGGACTATAAAGATACCAGGCGTTTCCCCCTGGAAGCTCCCT
CGTGCGCTCTCCTGTTCCGACCCTGCCGCTTACCGGATACCTGTCCGCCTTTCTCCCTTCGGGAAGCGTG
GCGCTTTCTCATAGCTCACGCTGTAGGTATCTCAGTTCGGTGTAGGTCGTTCGCTCCAAGCTGGGCTGTG
TGCACGAACCCCCCGTTCAGCCCGACCGCTGCGCCTTATCCGGTAACTATCGTCTTGAGTCCAACCCGGT
AAGACACGACTTATCGCCACTGGCAGCAGCCACTGGTAACAGGATTAGCAGAGCGAGGTATGTAGGCGGT
GCTACAGAGTTCTTGAAGTGGTGGCCTAACTACGGCTACACTAGAAGAACAGTATTTGGTATCTGCGCTC
TGCTGAAGCCAGTTACCTTCGGAAAAAGAGTTGGTAGCTCTTGATCCGGCAAACAAACCACCGCTGGTAG
CGGTGGTTTTTTTGTTTGCAAGCAGCAGATTACGCGCAGAAAAAAAGGATCTCAAGAAGATCCTTTGATC
TTTTCTACGGGGTCTGACGCTCTATTCAACAAAGCCGCCGTCCCGTCAAGTCAGCGTAAATGGGTAGGGG
GCTTCAAATCGTCCCCCCATACGATATAAGTTGTTACTAGTGCTTGGATTCTCACCAATAAAAAACGCCC
GGCGGCAACCGAGCGTTCTGAACAAATCCAGATGGAGTTCTGAGGTCATTACTGGATCTATCAACAGGAG
TCCAAGCGAGCTCGATATCAAATTACGCCCCGCCCTGCCACTCATCGCAGTACTGTTGTAATTCATTAAG
CATTCTGCCGACATGGAAGCCATCACAAACGGCATGATGAACCTGAATCGCCAGCGGCATCAGCACCTTG
TCGCCTTGCGTATAATATTTGCCCATGGTGAAAACGGGGGCGAAGAAGTTGTCCATATTGGCCACGTTTA
AATCAAAACTGGTGAAACTCACCCAGGGATTGGCTGAGACGAAAAACATATTCTCAATAAACCCTTTAGG
GAAATAGGCCAGGTTTTCACCGTAACACGCCACATCTTGCGAATATATGTGTAGAAACTGCCGGAAATCG
TCGTGGTATTCACTCCAGAGCGATGAAAACGTTTCAGTTTGCTCATGGAAAACGGTGTAACAAGGGTGAA
CACTATCCCATATCACCAGCTCACCGTCTTTCATTGCCATACGAAATTCCGGATGAGCATTCATCAGGCG
GGCAAGAATGTGAATAAAGGCCGGATAAAACTTGTGCTTATTTTTCTTTACGGTCTTTAAAAAGGCCGTA
ATATCCAGCTGAACGGTCTGGTTATAGGTACATTGAGCAACTGACTGAAATGCCTCAAAATGTTCTTTAC
GATGCCATTGGGATATATCAACGGTGGTATATCCAGTGATTTTTTTCTCCATTTTAGCTTCCTTAGCTCC
TGAAAATCTCGATAACTCAAAAAATACGCCCGGTAGTGATCTTATTTCATTATGGTGAAAGTTGGAACCT
CTTACGTGCCGATCAACGTCTCATTGATACCTGAAACAAAACCCATCGTACGGCCAAGGAAGTCTCCAAT
AACTGTGATCCACCACAAGCGCCAGGGTTTTCCCAGTCACGACGTTGTAAAACGACGGCCAGTCATGCAT
AATCCGCACGCATCTGGAATAAGGAAGTGCCATTCCGCCTGACCT
Features (pLannotate 1.2.2; 6 found; start..end, strand, type, name):
     11..1447    +  CDS            CYP716A94: C7A94_KALSE - Experimental evidence at protein level: Swiss-Prot protein existence level 1. Catalyzes the oxidation of the methyl group to a carboxyl group at the C-28 position of beta-amyrin to form oleanolate. From Kalopanax septemlobus (Castor aralia) (Acanthopanax septemlobus).
   1707..2295    -  rep_origin     ori: high-copy-number ColE1/pMB1/pBR322/pUC origin of replication
   2428..2522    -  terminator     lambda t0 terminator: transcription terminator from phage lambda
   2546..3202    -  CDS            cat: CAT_ECOLX - Experimental evidence at protein level: Swiss-Prot protein existence level 1. This enzyme is an effector of chloramphenicol resistance in bacteria. From Escherichia coli. This protein is used as a marker in many commonly used cloning vectors, such as pACYC184.
   3203..3305    -  promoter       cat promoter: promoter of the E. coli cat gene encoding chloramphenicol acetyltransferase
   3380..3423    -  CDS            lacZα (fragment): LacZα fragment of β-galactosidase; lacZ fragment
