[The description below was written by a language model from this plasmid's Addgene catalogue record and pLannotate feature annotations shown in this document.]
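Description:
pEPMS0CM0038 is a Level 0 (L0) standard part plasmid for modular, Golden Gate-style plant construct assembly, built on the pTwist Chlor High Copy backbone. It is a small plasmid of about 3.5 kb that replicates in E. coli from a high-copy ColE1/pUC-type origin. Selection is with chloramphenicol, through a cat (chloramphenicol acetyltransferase) gene driven by its native cat promoter and followed by the phage lambda t0 terminator. A short residual lacZα fragment is also annotated in the backbone.

The payload is the coding sequence of CYP716A392, a cytochrome P450 from Calendula officinalis (pot marigold), supplied without a stop codon so that it can be fused in frame to a C-terminal tag or another downstream coding part during assembly. Internal BsaI sites were removed by silent mutation, the usual domestication step that lets BsaI release the part intact in Type IIS assembly reactions. The automated annotation labels the roughly 1.4 kb open reading frame by its closest Swiss-Prot match, CYP716A94 from Kalopanax septemlobus, an enzyme that oxidises C-28 of beta-amyrin. This is a homology hit within the CYP716A family, not the identity of the insert, and the record does not state the catalytic activity of CYP716A392 itself.

Although catalogued as a plant expression vector, the plasmid has no annotated plant promoter or terminator flanking the insert, so it cannot drive expression in plants on its own. It serves as a source of the coding part for building complete transcription units. The associated publication indicates that this was done to study triterpenoid biosynthesis in Calendula.
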