Addgene plasmid #227520: pEPMS0CM0038
Purpose: L0 part - CDS (without STOP codon)
Depositing lab: Nicola Patron. Depositing organization: Earlham Institute. Publication: Biosynthesis and bioactivity of anti-inflammatory triterpenoids in Calendula officinalis. Golubova D, Salmon M, Su H, Tansley C, Kaithakottil GG, Linsmith G, Schudoma C, Swarbreck D, O'Connell MA, Patron NJ. Nat Commun. 2025 Jul 28;16(1):6941. doi: 10.1038/s41467-025-62269-w. PubMed 40721615.
Backbone
  Vector backbone: pTwist Chlor High Copy
  Vector type: Plant Expression
Growth in bacteria
  Bacterial resistance: Chloramphenicol, 25 μg/mL
  Growth temperature: 37°C
  Growth strain: DH5alpha
  Copy number: High Copy
Gene/Insert
  Gene/Insert name: CYP716A392 (Calendula officinalis cytochrome P450 1)
  Species: Calendula officinalis
  Mutation: BsaI sites removed by silent mutation
  Cloning method: Restriction Enzyme; 5′ cloning site unknown (unknown if destroyed)
Terms and licenses: Academic/Nonprofit Terms; Industry Terms: Not Available to Industry
How to cite: pEPMS0CM0038 was a gift from Nicola Patron (Addgene plasmid # 227520 ; http://n2t.net/addgene:227520 ; RRID:Addgene_227520)
